Addgene plasmid #141911: TFORF2079
Purpose: Lentiviral vector for overexpressing transcription factor ORFs with unique 24-bp barcodes. Barcodes facilitate identification of transcription factors in pooled screens.
Depositing lab: Feng Zhang. Depositing organization: Broad Institute. Publication: A transcription factor atlas of directed differentiation. Joung J, Ma S, Tay T, Geiger-Schuller KR, Kirchgatterer PC, Verdine VK, Guo B, Arias-Garcia MA, Allen WE, Singh A, Kuksenko O, Abudayyeh OO, Gootenberg JS, Fu Z, Macrae RK, Buenrostro JD, Regev A, Zhang F. Cell. 2023 Jan 5;186(1):209-229.e26. doi: 10.1016/j.cell.2022.11.026. PubMed 36608654.
Backbone
  Vector backbone: pLX_TRC317
  Backbone manufacturer: Broad Institute Genetic Perturbation Platform
  Backbone size w/o insert (bp): 8264
  Vector type: Mammalian Expression, Lentiviral
  Selectable markers: Puromycin
Growth in bacteria
  Bacterial resistance: Ampicillin, 100 μg/mL
  Growth temperature: 37°C
  Growth strain: NEB Stable
  Copy number: High Copy
Gene/Insert
  Gene/Insert name: FLI1
  Species: H. sapiens (human)
  Insert size (bp): 1361
  Entrez Gene: FLI1 (a.k.a. BDPLT21, EWSR2, FLI-1, SIC-1)
  Promoter: EF1a
  Cloning method: Unknown
  Sequencing primers: 5′ GGGTGGAGACTGAAGTTAGGCCAG; 3′ CACATAGCGTAAAAGGAGCAACATAG
Terms and licenses: Academic/Nonprofit Terms; Industry Terms: Not Available to Industry
Depositor comments: XM_017017405,XM_017017406,XM_011542701,NM_001167681,ENST00000534087 . The transcription factor ORF portion of this plasmid was synthesized by Genewiz. Please test multiple small colonies in case of plasmid recombination. To make this collection available in a timely manner, a portion of this collection was not fully sequenced by Addgene. If an Addgene verified full plasmid sequence is not available, please contact us prior to placing an order to request the full sequence.
How to cite: TFORF2079 was a gift from Feng Zhang (Addgene plasmid # 141911 ; http://n2t.net/addgene:141911 ; RRID:Addgene_141911)
