[The description below was written by a language model from this plasmid's Addgene catalogue record and pLannotate feature annotations shown in this document.]
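Description:
TFORF2079 is a third-generation-style, self-inactivating lentiviral expression plasmid built on the pLX_TRC317 backbone and carrying the human transcription factor FLI1, a sequence-specific ETS-type transcriptional activator. It belongs to a barcoded transcription factor ORF collection: each member pairs one ORF with a unique 24-bp barcode so that the factor carried by a transduced cell can be identified by sequencing in pooled overexpression screens, such as those probing directed differentiation. The barcode is not annotated separately in the feature table, so its exact position is not stated. A short U6-like fragment annotated between the ORF and the WPRE is probably a spurious or primer-site match rather than a working Pol III promoter.

In the 9.6 kb sequenced record, the EF-1α promoter drives the synthesized FLI1 coding sequence, followed by a WPRE that enhances transcript stability and expression. A separate SV40 early promoter/origin region drives puromycin N-acetyltransferase for selection of transduced mammalian cells. The viral framework comprises an RSV promoter fused to a truncated HIV-1 5' LTR (allowing Tat-independent genomic RNA production), the Ψ packaging signal with a partial gag, the RRE for Rev-dependent nuclear export, a cPPT/CTS to aid nuclear import, and a ΔU3 3' LTR that inactivates LTR promoter activity after integration; an SV40 poly(A) signal lies downstream. Packaging functions must be supplied in trans. In bacteria the plasmid replicates from a high-copy pUC-type origin with ampicillin resistance, and it also retains an f1 origin and lac/T7/T3 remnants of the cloning backbone. The depositor notes a risk of recombination during propagation, as is common with LTR-containing plasmids.
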