Features (pLannotate 1.2.2; 31 found; start..end, strand, type, name):
      1..1179    +  promoter       EF-1α promoter: strong constitutive promoter for human elongation factor EF-1α
   1190..2452    +  CDS            FLI1 (fragment): FLI1_HUMAN - Experimental evidence at protein level: Swiss-Prot protein existence level 1. Sequence-specific transcriptional activator (PubMed:24100448, PubMed:26316623, PubMed:28255014). Recognizes the DNA sequence 5'- C[CA]GGAAGT-3'. From Homo sapiens (Human).
   2468..2521    +  promoter       U6 promoter (fragment): RNA polymerase III promoter for human U6 snRNA
   2563..3151    +  misc_feature   WPRE: woodchuck hepatitis virus posttranscriptional regulatory element
   3202..3221    +  misc_feature   cPPT/CTS (fragment): central polypurine tract and central termination sequence of HIV-1
   3223..3456    +  LTR            3' LTR (ΔU3): self-inactivating 3' long terminal repeat (LTR) from HIV-1
   3534..3655    +  polyA_signal   SV40 poly(A) signal: SV40 polyadenylation signal
   3695..3830    +  rep_origin     SV40 ori: SV40 origin of replication
   3851..3869    -  promoter       T7 promoter: promoter for bacteriophage T7 RNA polymerase
   3877..4032    +  CDS            lacZα (fragment): LacZα fragment of β-galactosidase; lacZ fragment
   4037..4465    +  rep_origin     f1 ori (sequence partly withheld): f1 bacteriophage origin of replication; arrow indicates direction of (+) strand synthesis
   4518..4622    +  promoter       AmpR promoter: bla
   4623..5483    +  CDS            AmpR: β-lactamase; bla; confers resistance to ampicillin, carbenicillin, and related antibiotics
   5654..6242    +  rep_origin     ori: high-copy-number ColE1/pMB1/pBR322/pUC origin of replication
   6425..6517    +  CDS            lacI (fragment): lac repressor; lacI; The lac repressor binds to the lac operator to inhibit transcription in E. coli. This inhibition can be relieved by adding lactose or isopropyl-β-D-thiogalactopyranoside (IPTG).
   6530..6551    +  protein_bind   CAP binding site: CAP binding activates transcription in the presence of cAMP. E. coli catabolite activator protein
   6566..6596    +  promoter       lac promoter: promoter for the E. coli lac operon
   6604..6620    +  protein_bind   lac operator: The lac repressor binds to the lac operator to inhibit transcription in E. coli. This inhibition can be relieved by adding lactose or isopropyl-β-D-thiogalactopyranoside (IPTG). lac repressor encoded by lacI
   6665..6683    +  promoter       T3 promoter: promoter for bacteriophage T3 RNA polymerase
   6711..6937    +  promoter       RSV promoter: Rous sarcoma virus enhancer/promoter
   6938..7118    +  LTR            5' LTR (truncated): truncated 5' long terminal repeat (LTR) from HIV-1
   7165..7290    +  misc_feature   HIV-1 Ψ: packaging signal of human immunodeficiency virus type 1
   7274..7637    +  CDS            HIV-1 gag (fragment): gag protein from human immunodeficiency virus 1; gag
   7783..8016    +  misc_feature   RRE: The Rev response element (RRE) of HIV-1 allows for Rev-dependent mRNA export from the nucleus to the cytoplasm.
   8393..8419    +  CDS            Rev (fragment): human immunodeficiency virus 1 (HIV-1) Rev protein; rev; enhances nuclear export of unspliced and incompletely spliced viral mRNAs
   8426..8449    +  promoter       SV40 promoter (fragment): SV40 early promoter
   8450..8521    +  promoter       SV40 promoter (fragment): SV40 enhancer and early promoter
   8545..8680    +  rep_origin     SV40 ori: SV40 origin of replication
   8726..9322    +  CDS            PuroR (fragment): puromycin N-acetyltransferase; pac from Streptomyces; confers resistance to puromycin
   9371..9488    +  misc_feature   cPPT/CTS: central polypurine tract and central termination sequence of HIV-1
   9553..9619    +  CDS            small t antigen (fragment): SV40 (simian virus 40) small t antigen
>Addgene plasmid #141911 | TFORF2079 | addgene full sequence | sequence record 396965 | Addgene NGS Result
GGCTCCGGTGCCCGTCAGTGGGCAGAGCGCACATCGCCCACAGTCCCCGAGAAGTTGGGGGGAGGGGTCG
GCAATTGAACCGGTGCCTAGAGAAGGTGGCGCGGGGTAAACTGGGAAAGTGATGTCGTGTACTGGCTCCG
CCTTTTTCCCGAGGGTGGGGGAGAACCGTATATAAGTGCAGTAGTCGCCGTGAACGTTCTTTTTCGCAAC
GGGTTTGCCGCCAGAACACAGGTAAGTGCCGTGTGTGGTTCCCGCGGGCCTGGCCTCTTTACGGGTTATG
GCCCTTGCGTGCCTTGAATTACTTCCACCTGGCTGCAGTACGTGATTCTTGATCCCGAGCTTCGGGTTGG
AAGTGGGTGGGAGAGTTCGAGGCCTTGCGCTTAAGGAGCCCCTTCGCCTCGTGCTTGAGTTGAGGCCTGG
CCTGGGCGCTGGGGCCGCCGCGTGCGAATCTGGTGGCACCTTCGCGCCTGTCTCGCTGCTTTCGATAAGT
CTCTAGCCATTTAAAATTTTTGATGACCTGCTGCGACGCTTTTTTTCTGGCAAGATAGTCTTGTAAATGC
GGGCCAAGATCTGCACACTGGTATTTCGGTTTTTGGGGCCGCGGGCGGCGACGGGGCCCGTGCGTCCCAG
CGCACATGTTCGGCGAGGCGGGGCCTGCGAGCGCGGCCACCGAGAATCGGACGGGGGTAGTCTCAAGCTG
GCCGGCCTGCTCTGGTGCCTGGCCTCGCGCCGCCGTGTATCGCCCCGCCCTGGGCGGCAAGGCTGGCCCG
GTCGGCACCAGTTGCGTGAGCGGAAAGATGGCCGCTTCCCGGCCCTGCTGCAGGGAGCTCAAAATGGAGG
ACGCGGCGCTCGGGAGAGCGGGCGGGTGAGTCACCCACACAAAGGAAAAGGGCCTTTCCGTCCTCAGCCG
TCGCTTCATGTGACTCCACGGAGTACCGGGCGCCGTCCAGGCACCTCGATTAGTTCTCGAGCTTTTGGAG
TACGTCGTCTTTAGGTTGGGGGGAGGGGTTTTATGCGATGGAGTTTCCCCACACTGAGTGGGTGGAGACT
GAAGTTAGGCCAGCTTGGCACTTGATGTAATTCTCCTTGGAATTTGCCCTTTTTGAGTTTGGATCTTGGT
TCATTCTCAAGCCTCAGACAGTGGTTCAAAGTTTTTTTCTTCCATTTCAGGTGTCGTGAGGCTAGCACCG
CCACCATGACTGCCTCGGGGAGTCCTGACTACGGGCAGCCCCACAAGATCAACCCCCTCCCACCACAGCA
GGAGTGGATCAATCAGCCAGTGAGGGTCAACGTCAAGCGGGAGTATGACCACATGAATGGATCCAGGGAG
TCTCCGGTGGACTGCAGCGTTAGCAAATGCAGCAAGCTGGTGGGCGGAGGCGAGTCCAACCCCATGAACT
ACAACAGCTATATGGACGAGAAGAATGGCCCCCCTCCTCCCAACATGACCACCAACGAGAGGAGAGTCAT
CGTCCCCGCAGACCCCACACTGTGGACACAGGAGCATGTGAGGCAATGGCTGGAGTGGGCCATAAAGGAG
TACAGCTTGATGGAGATCGACACATCCTTTTTCCAGAACATGGATGGCAAGGAACTGTGTAAAATGAACA
AGGAGGACTTCCTCCGCGCCACCACCCTCTACAACACGGAAGTGCTGTTGTCACACCTCAGTTACCTCAG
GGAAAGTTCACTGCTGGCCTATAATACAACCTCCCACACCGACCAATCCTCACGATTGAGTGTCAAAGAA
GACCCTTCTTATGACTCAGTCAGAAGAGGAGCTTGGGGCAATAACATGAATTCTGGCCTCAACAAAAGTC
CTCCCCTTGGAGGGGCACAAACGATCAGTAAGAATACAGAGCAACGGCCCCAGCCAGATCCGTATCAGAT
CCTGGGCCCGACCAGCAGTCGCCTAGCCAACCCTGGAAGCGGGCAGATCCAGCTGTGGCAATTCCTCCTG
GAGCTGCTCTCCGACAGCGCCAACGCCAGCTGTATCACCTGGGAGGGGACCAACGGGGAGTTCAAAATGA
CGGACCCCGATGAGGTGGCCAGGCGCTGGGGCGAGCGGAAAAGCAAGCCCAACATGAATTACGACAAGCT
GAGCCGGGCCCTCCGTTATTACTATGATAAAAACATTATGACCAAAGTGCACGGCAAAAGATATGCTTAC
AAATTTGACTTCCACGGCATTGCCCAGGCTCTGCAGCCACATCCGACCGAGTCGTCCATGTACAAGTACC
CTTCTGACATCTCCTACATGCCTTCCTACCATGCCCACCAGCAGAAGGTGAACTTTGTCCCTCCCCATCC
ATCCTCCATGCCTGTCACTTCCTCCAGCTTCTTTGGAGCCGCATCACAATACTGGACCTCCCCCACGGGG
GGAATCTACCCCAACCCCAACGTCCCCCGCCATCCTAACACCCACGTGCCTTCACACTTAGGCAGCTACT
ACTAGTAATGAACTAGTCCGTAACTTGAAAGTATTTCGATTTCTTGGCTTTATATATCTTGTGGAAAGGA
CGATGCCGCTCGCACGTTCCCTTCAGGACGCGTTAAGTCGACAATCAACCTCTGGATTACAAAATTTGTG
AAAGATTGACTGGTATTCTTAACTATGTTGCTCCTTTTACGCTATGTGGATACGCTGCTTTAATGCCTTT
GTATCATGCTATTGCTTCCCGTATGGCTTTCATTTTCTCCTCCTTGTATAAATCCTGGTTGCTGTCTCTT
TATGAGGAGTTGTGGCCCGTTGTCAGGCAACGTGGCGTGGTGTGCACTGTGTTTGCTGACGCAACCCCCA
CTGGTTGGGGCATTGCCACCACCTGTCAGCTCCTTTCCGGGACTTTCGCTTTCCCCCTCCCTATTGCCAC
GGCGGAACTCATCGCCGCCTGCCTTGCCCGCTGCTGGACAGGGGCTCGGCTGTTGGGCACTGACAATTCC
GTGGTGTTGTCGGGGAAATCATCGTCCTTTCCTTGGCTGCTCGCCTGTGTTGCCACCTGGATTCTGCGCG
GGACGTCCTTCTGCTACGTCCCTTCGGCCCTCAATCCAGCGGACCTTCCTTCCCGCGGCCTGCTGCCGGC
TCTGCGGCCTCTTCCGCGTCTTCGCCTTCGCCCTCAGACGAGTCGGATCTCCCTTTGGGCCGCCTCCCCG
CGTCGACTTTAAGACCAATGACTTACAAGGCAGCTGTAGATCTTAGCCACTTTTTAAAAGAAAAGGGGGG
ACTGGAAGGGCTAATTCACTCCCAACGAAGACAAGATCTGCTTTTTGCTTGTACTGGGTCTCTCTGGTTA
GACCAGATCTGAGCCTGGGAGCTCTCTGGCTAACTAGGGAACCCACTGCTTAAGCCTCAATAAAGCTTGC
CTTGAGTGCTTCAAGTAGTGTGTGCCCGTCTGTTGTGTGACTCTGGTAACTAGAGATCCCTCAGACCCTT
TTAGTCAGTGTGGAAAATCTCTAGCAGTACGTATAGTAGTTCATGTCATCTTATTATTCAGTATTTATAA
CTTGCAAAGAAATGAATATCAGAGAGTGAGAGGAACTTGTTTATTGCAGCTTATAATGGTTACAAATAAA
GCAATAGCATCACAAATTTCACAAATAAAGCATTTTTTTCACTGCATTCTAGTTGTGGTTTGTCCAAACT
CATCAATGTATCTTATCATGTCTGGCTCTAGCTATCCCGCCCCTAACTCCGCCCATCCCGCCCCTAACTC
CGCCCAGTTCCGCCCATTCTCCGCCCCATGGCTGACTAATTTTTTTTATTTATGCAGAGGCCGAGGCCGC
CTCGGCCTCTGAGCTATTCCAGAAGTAGTGAGGAGGCTTTTTTGGAGGCCTAGGGACGTACCCAATTCGC
CCTATAGTGAGTCGTATTACGCGCGCTCACTGGCCGTCGTTTTACAACGTCGTGACTGGGAAAACCCTGG
CGTTACCCAACTTAATCGCCTTGCAGCACATCCCCCTTTCGCCAGCTGGCGTAATAGCGAAGAGGCCCGC
ACCGATCGCCCTTCCCAACAGTTGCGCAGCCTGAATGGCGAATGGG
[124 nt withheld, positions 4037-4160]
C
[91 nt withheld, positions 4162-4252]
A
[49 nt withheld, positions 4254-4302]
CCTTTGACGTTGGAGTCCACGTTCTTT
[37 nt withheld, positions 4330-4366]
ACCCTATCTCGGTCTATTCTTTTGATTTATAAGGGATTTTGCCGATTTCGGCCTATTGGTTAAAAAATGA
GCTGATTTAACAAAAATTTAACGCGAATTTTAACAAAATATTAACGCTTACAATTTAGGTGGCACTTTTC
GGGGAAATGTGCGCGGAACCCCTATTTGTTTATTTTTCTAAATACATTCAAATATGTATCCGCTCATGAG
ACAATAACCCTGATAAATGCTTCAATAATATTGAAAAAGGAAGAGTATGAGTATTCAACATTTCCGTGTC
GCCCTTATTCCCTTTTTTGCGGCATTTTGCCTTCCTGTTTTTGCTCACCCAGAAACGCTGGTGAAAGTAA
AAGATGCTGAAGATCAGTTGGGTGCACGAGTGGGTTACATCGAACTGGATCTCAACAGCGGTAAGATCCT
TGAGAGTTTTCGCCCCGAAGAACGTTTTCCAATGATGAGCACTTTTAAAGTTCTGCTATGTGGCGCGGTA
TTATCCCGTATTGACGCCGGGCAAGAGCAACTCGGTCGCCGCATACACTATTCTCAGAATGACTTGGTTG
AGTACTCACCAGTCACAGAAAAGCATCTTACGGATGGCATGACAGTAAGAGAATTATGCAGTGCTGCCAT
AACCATGAGTGATAACACTGCGGCCAACTTACTTCTGACAACGATCGGAGGACCGAAGGAGCTAACCGCT
TTTTTGCACAACATGGGGGATCATGTAACTCGCCTTGATCGTTGGGAACCGGAGCTGAATGAAGCCATAC
CAAACGACGAGCGTGACACCACGATGCCTGTAGCAATGGCAACAACGTTGCGCAAACTATTAACTGGCGA
ACTACTTACTCTAGCTTCCCGGCAACAATTAATAGACTGGATGGAGGCGGATAAAGTTGCAGGACCACTT
CTGCGCTCGGCCCTTCCGGCTGGCTGGTTTATTGCTGATAAATCTGGAGCCGGTGAGCGTGGGTCTCGCG
GTATCATTGCAGCACTGGGGCCAGATGGTAAGCCCTCCCGTATCGTAGTTATCTACACGACGGGGAGTCA
GGCAACTATGGATGAACGAAATAGACAGATCGCTGAGATAGGTGCCTCACTGATTAAGCATTGGTAACTG
TCAGACCAAGTTTACTCATATATACTTTAGATTGATTTAAAACTTCATTTTTAATTTAAAAGGATCTAGG
TGAAGATCCTTTTTGATAATCTCATGACCAAAATCCCTTAACGTGAGTTTTCGTTCCACTGAGCGTCAGA
CCCCGTAGAAAAGATCAAAGGATCTTCTTGAGATCCTTTTTTTCTGCGCGTAATCTGCTGCTTGCAAACA
AAAAAACCACCGCTACCAGCGGTGGTTTGTTTGCCGGATCAAGAGCTACCAACTCTTTTTCCGAAGGTAA
CTGGCTTCAGCAGAGCGCAGATACCAAATACTGTTCTTCTAGTGTAGCCGTAGTTAGGCCACCACTTCAA
GAACTCTGTAGCACCGCCTACATACCTCGCTCTGCTAATCCTGTTACCAGTGGCTGCTGCCAGTGGCGAT
AAGTCGTGTCTTACCGGGTTGGACTCAAGACGATAGTTACCGGATAAGGCGCAGCGGTCGGGCTGAACGG
GGGGTTCGTGCACACAGCCCAGCTTGGAGCGAACGACCTACACCGAACTGAGATACCTACAGCGTGAGCT
ATGAGAAAGCGCCACGCTTCCCGAAGGGAGAAAGGCGGACAGGTATCCGGTAAGCGGCAGGGTCGGAACA
GGAGAGCGCACGAGGGAGCTTCCAGGGGGAAACGCCTGGTATCTTTATAGTCCTGTCGGGTTTCGCCACC
TCTGACTTGAGCGTCGATTTTTGTGATGCTCGTCAGGGGGGCGGAGCCTATGGAAAAACGCCAGCAACGC
GGCCTTTTTACGGTTCCTGGCCTTTTGCTGGCCTTTTGCTCACATGTTCTTTCCTGCGTTATCCCCTGAT
TCTGTGGATAACCGTATTACCGCCTTTGAGTGAGCTGATACCGCTCGCCGCAGCCGAACGACCGAGCGCA
GCGAGTCAGTGAGCGAGGAAGCGGAAGAGCGCCCAATACGCAAACCGCCTCTCCCCGCGCGTTGGCCGAT
TCATTAATGCAGCTGGCACGACAGGTTTCCCGACTGGAAAGCGGGCAGTGAGCGCAACGCAATTAATGTG
AGTTAGCTCACTCATTAGGCACCCCAGGCTTTACACTTTATGCTTCCGGCTCGTATGTTGTGTGGAATTG
TGAGCGGATAACAATTTCACACAGGAAACAGCTATGACCATGATTACGCCAAGCGCGCAATTAACCCTCA
CTAAAGGGAACAAAAGCTGGAGCTGCAAGCTTAATGTAGTCTTATGCAATACTCTTGTAGTCTTGCAACA
TGGTAACGATGAGTTAGCAACATGCCTTACAAGGAGAGAAAAAGCACCGTGCATGCCGATTGGTGGAAGT
AAGGTGGTACGATCGTGCCTTATTAGGAAGGCAACAGACGGGTCTGACATGGATTGGACGAACCACTGAA
TTGCCGCATTGCAGAGATATTGTATTTAAGTGCCTAGCTCGATACATAAACGGGTCTCTCTGGTTAGACC
AGATCTGAGCCTGGGAGCTCTCTGGCTAACTAGGGAACCCACTGCTTAAGCCTCAATAAAGCTTGCCTTG
AGTGCTTCAAGTAGTGTGTGCCCGTCTGTTGTGTGACTCTGGTAACTAGAGATCCCTCAGACCCTTTTAG
TCAGTGTGGAAAATCTCTAGCAGTGGCGCCCGAACAGGGACTTGAAAGCGAAAGGGAAACCAGAGGAGCT
CTCTCGACGCAGGACTCGGCTTGCTGAAGCGCGCACGGCAAGAGGCGAGGGGCGGCGACTGGTGAGTACG
CCAAAAATTTTGACTAGCGGAGGCTAGAAGGAGAGAGATGGGTGCGAGAGCGTCAGTATTAAGCGGGGGA
GAATTAGATCGCGATGGGAAAAAATTCGGTTAAGGCCAGGGGGAAAGAAAAAATATAAATTAAAACATAT
AGTATGGGCAAGCAGGGAGCTAGAACGATTCGCAGTTAATCCTGGCCTGTTAGAAACATCAGAAGGCTGT
AGACAAATACTGGGACAGCTACAACCATCCCTTCAGACAGGATCAGAAGAACTTAGATCATTATATAATA
CAGTAGCAACCCTCTATTGTGTGCATCAAAGGATAGAGATAAAAGACACCAAGGAAGCTTTAGACAAGAT
AGAGGAAGAGCAAAACAAAAGTAAGACCACCGCACAGCAAGCGGCCGCTGATCTTCAGACCTGGAGGAGG
AGATATGAGGGACAATTGGAGAAGTGAATTATATAAATATAAAGTAGTAAAAATTGAACCATTAGGAGTA
GCACCCACCAAGGCAAAGAGAAGAGTGGTGCAGAGAGAAAAAAGAGCAGTGGGAATAGGAGCTTTGTTCC
TTGGGTTCTTGGGAGCAGCAGGAAGCACTATGGGCGCAGCGTCAATGACGCTGACGGTACAGGCCAGACA
ATTATTGTCTGGTATAGTGCAGCAGCAGAACAATTTGCTGAGGGCTATTGAGGCGCAACAGCATCTGTTG
CAACTCACAGTCTGGGGCATCAAGCAGCTCCAGGCAAGAATCCTGGCTGTGGAAAGATACCTAAAGGATC
AACAGCTCCTGGGGATTTGGGGTTGCTCTGGAAAACTCATTTGCACCACTGCTGTGCCTTGGAATGCTAG
TTGGAGTAATAAATCTCTGGAACAGATTTGGAATCACACGACCTGGATGGAGTGGGACAGAGAAATTAAC
AATTACACAAGCTTAATACACTCCTTAATTGAAGAATCGCAAAACCAGCAAGAAAAGAATGAACAAGAAT
TATTGGAATTAGATAAATGGGCAAGTTTGTGGAATTGGTTTAACATAACAAATTGGCTGTGGTATATAAA
ATTATTCATAATGATAGTAGGAGGCTTGGTAGGTTTAAGAATAGTTTTTGCTGTACTTTCTATAGTGAAT
AGAGTTAGGCAGGGATATTCACCATTATCGTTTCAGACCCACCTCCCAACCCCGAGGGGACCCATGCATT
GCATCTCAATTAGTCAGCAACCAGGTGTGGAAAGTCCCCAGGCTCCCCAGCAGGCAGAAGTATGCAAAGC
ATGCGTCTCAATTAGTCAGCAACCATAGTCCCGCCCCTAACTCCGCCCATCCCGCCCCTAACTCCGCCCA
GTTCCGCCCATTCTCCGCCCCATGGCTGACTAATTTTTTTTATTTATGCAGAGGCCGAGGCCGCCTCGGC
CTCTGAGCTATTCCAGAAGTAGTGAGGAGGCTTTTTTGGAGGCCTAGGCTTTTGCAAAAAGCTTTCTAGA
GGTACCACCGGAGCTTACCATGACCGAGTACAAGCCCACGGTGCGCCTCGCCACCCGCGACGACGTCCCC
AGGGCCGTACGCACCCTCGCCGCCGCGTTCGCCGACTACCCCGCCACGCGCCACACCGTCGATCCGGACC
GCCACATCGAGCGGGTCACCGAGCTGCAAGAACTCTTCCTCACGCGCGTCGGGCTCGACATCGGCAAGGT
GTGGGTCGCGGACGACGGCGCCGCCGTGGCGGTCTGGACCACGCCGGAGAGCGTCGAAGCGGGGGCGGTG
TTCGCCGAGATCGGCCCGCGCATGGCCGAGTTGAGCGGTTCCCGGCTGGCCGCGCAGCAACAGATGGAAG
GCCTCCTGGCGCCGCACCGGCCCAAGGAGCCCGCGTGGTTCCTGGCCACCGTCGGCGTCTCGCCCGACCA
CCAGGGCAAGGGTCTGGGCAGCGCCGTCGTGCTCCCCGGAGTGGAGGCGGCCGAGCGCGCCGGGGTGCCC
GCCTTCCTGGAGACCTCCGCGCCCCGCAACCTCCCCTTCTACGAGCGGCTCGGCTTCACCGTCACCGCCG
ACGTCGAGGTGCCCGAAGGACCGCGCACCTGGTGCATGACCCGCAAGCCCGGTGCCAGTTAACGAATTCT
AGATCTTGAGACAAATGGCAGTATTCATCCACAATTTTAAAAGAAAAGGGGGGATTGGGGGGTACAGTGC
AGGGGAAAGAATAGTAGACATAATAGCAACAGACATACAAACTAAAGAATTACAAAAACAAATTACAAAA
ATTCAAAATTTTCGGGTTTATTACAGGGACAGCAGAGATCCACTTTGGCGCCGGCTCGAGGCCTGCAGGT
GCAAAGATGGATAAAGTTTTAAACAGAGAGGAATCTTTGCAGCTAATGGACCTTCTAGGTCTTGAAAGGA
GTGGGAATT
