>Addgene plasmid #141911 | TFORF2079 | depositor partial sequence | sequence record 277870 | Insert
ACCGCCACCATGACTGCCTCGGGGAGTCCTGACTACGGGCAGCCCCACAAGATCAACCCCCTCCCACCAC
AGCAGGAGTGGATCAATCAGCCAGTGAGGGTCAACGTCAAGCGGGAGTATGACCACATGAATGGATCCAG
GGAGTCTCCGGTGGACTGCAGCGTTAGCAAATGCAGCAAGCTGGTGGGCGGAGGCGAGTCCAACCCCATG
AACTACAACAGCTATATGGACGAGAAGAATGGCCCCCCTCCTCCCAACATGACCACCAACGAGAGGAGAG
TCATCGTCCCCGCAGACCCCACACTGTGGACACAGGAGCATGTGAGGCAATGGCTGGAGTGGGCCATAAA
GGAGTACAGCTTGATGGAGATCGACACATCCTTTTTCCAGAACATGGATGGCAAGGAACTGTGTAAAATG
AACAAGGAGGACTTCCTCCGCGCCACCACCCTCTACAACACGGAAGTGCTGTTGTCACACCTCAGTTACC
TCAGGGAAAGTTCACTGCTGGCCTATAATACAACCTCCCACACCGACCAATCCTCACGATTGAGTGTCAA
AGAAGACCCTTCTTATGACTCAGTCAGAAGAGGAGCTTGGGGCAATAACATGAATTCTGGCCTCAACAAA
AGTCCTCCCCTTGGAGGGGCACAAACGATCAGTAAGAATACAGAGCAACGGCCCCAGCCAGATCCGTATC
AGATCCTGGGCCCGACCAGCAGTCGCCTAGCCAACCCTGGAAGCGGGCAGATCCAGCTGTGGCAATTCCT
CCTGGAGCTGCTCTCCGACAGCGCCAACGCCAGCTGTATCACCTGGGAGGGGACCAACGGGGAGTTCAAA
ATGACGGACCCCGATGAGGTGGCCAGGCGCTGGGGCGAGCGGAAAAGCAAGCCCAACATGAATTACGACA
AGCTGAGCCGGGCCCTCCGTTATTACTATGATAAAAACATTATGACCAAAGTGCACGGCAAAAGATATGC
TTACAAATTTGACTTCCACGGCATTGCCCAGGCTCTGCAGCCACATCCGACCGAGTCGTCCATGTACAAG
TACCCTTCTGACATCTCCTACATGCCTTCCTACCATGCCCACCAGCAGAAGGTGAACTTTGTCCCTCCCC
ATCCATCCTCCATGCCTGTCACTTCCTCCAGCTTCTTTGGAGCCGCATCACAATACTGGACCTCCCCCAC
GGGGGGAATCTACCCCAACCCCAACGTCCCCCGCCATCCTAACACCCACGTGCCTTCACACTTAGGCAGC
TACTACTAGTAATGAACTAGTCCGTAACTTGAAAGTATTTCGATTTCTTGGCTTTATATATCTTGTGGAA
AGGACGATGCCGCTCGCACGTTCCCTTCAGG
