>Addgene plasmid #141911 | TFORF2079 | depositor partial sequence | sequence record 277871 | Barcode
TGCCGCTCGCACGTTCCCTTCAGG
